>Addgene plasmid #145343 | pmCellFree_KA1_ZIKV NS2A | addgene full sequence | sequence record 304919 | Addgene NGS Result
TCCTGCATCTTTTAATCAAATCCCAAGATGTGTATAAACGCGCCGGTATGTACAGGAAGAGGTTTATACT
AAACTGTTACATTGCAAACGTGGTTTCGTGTGCCAAGTGTGAAAACCGATGTTTAATCAAGGCTCTGACG
CATTTCTACAACCACGACTCCAAGTGTGTGGGTGAAGTCATGCATCTTTTAATCAAATCCCAAGATGTGT
ATAAACCACCAAACTGCCAAAAAATGAAAACTGTCGACAAGCTCTGTCCGTTTGCTGGCAACTGCAAGGG
TCTCAATCCTATTTGTAATTATTGAATAATAAAACAATTATAAATGTCAAATTTGTTTTTTATTAACGAT
ACAAACCAAACGCAACAAGAACATTTGTAGTATTATCTATAATTGAAAACGCGTAGTTATAATCGCTGAG
GTAATATTTAAAATCATTTTCAAATGATTCACAGTTAATTTGCGACAATATAATTTTATTTTCACATAAA
CTAGACGCCTTGTCGTCTTCTTCTTCGTATTCCTTCTCTTTTTCATTTTTCTCTTCATAAAAATTAACAT
AGTTATTATCGTATCCATATATGTATCTATCGTATAGAGTAAATTTTTTGTTGTCATAAATATATATGTC
TTTTTTAATGGGGTGTATAGTACCGCTGCGCATAGTTTTTCTGTAATTTACAACAGTGCTATTTTCTGGT
AGTTCTTCGGAGTGTGTTGCTTTAATTATTAAATTTATATAATCAATGAATTTGGGATCGTCGGTTTTGT
ACAATATGTTGCCGGCATAGTACGCAGCTTCTTCTAGTTCAATTACACCATTTTTTAGCAGCACCGGATT
AACATAACTTTCCAAAATGTTGTACGAACCGTTAAACAAAAACAGTTCACCTCCCTTTTCTATACTATTG
TCTGCGAGCAGTTGTTTGTTGTTAAAAATAACAGCCATTGTAATGAGACGCACAAACTAATATCACAAAC
TGGAAATGTCTATCAATATATAGTTGCTGATGGCCGGCCGTAATGAGACGCACAAACTAATATCACAAAC
TGGAAATGTCTATCAATATATAGTTGCTCTAGTTATTAATAGTAATCAATTACGGGGTCATTAGTTCATA
GCCCATATATGGAGTTCCGCGTTACATAACTTACGGTAAATGGCCCGCCTGGCTGACCGCCCAACGACCC
CCGCCCATTGACGTCAATAATGACGTATGTTCCCATAGTAACGCCAATAGGGACTTTCCATTGACGTCAA
TGGGTGGAGTATTTACGGTAAACTGCCCACTTGGCAGTACATCAAGTGTATCATATGCCAAGTACGCCCC
CTATTGACGTCAATGACGGTAAATGGCCCGCCTGGCATTATGCCCAGTACATGACCTTATGGGACTTTCC
TACTTGGCAGTACATCTACGTATTAGTCATCGCTATTACCATGCATGGTCGAGGTGAGCCCCACGTTCTG
CTTCACTCTCCCCATCTCCCCCCCCTCCCCACCCCCAATTTTGTATTTATTTATTTTTTAATTATTTTGT
GCAGCGATGGGGGCGGGGGGGGGGGGGGGGCGCGCGCCGGGGGGGGGGGGGGGGGGGGGGGGGGGGGGGG
GGGGGGGGCGGAGAGGTGCGGCGGCAGCCAATCAGAGCGGCGCGCTCCGAAAGTTTCCTTTTATGGCGAG
GCGGCGGCGGCGGCGGCCCTATAAAAAGCGAAGCGCGCGGCGGGCGGGAGTCGCTGCGCGCTGCCTTCGC
CCCGTGCCCCGCTCCGCCGCCGCCTCGCGCCGCCCGCCCCGGCTCTGACTGACCGCGTTACTCCCACAGG
TGAGCGGGCGGGACGGCCCTTCTCCTTCGGGCTGTAATTAGCGCTTGGTTTAATGACGGCTTGTTTCTTT
TCTGTGGCTGCGTGAAAGCCTTGAGGGGCTCCGGGAGGGCCCTTTGTGCGGGGGGAGCGGCTCGGGGCTG
TCCGCGGGGGGACGGCTGCCTTCGGGGGGGACGGGGCAGGGCGGGGTTCGGCTTCTGGCGTGTGACCGGC
GGCTCTAGAGCCTCTGCTAACCATGTTCATGCCTTCTTCTTTTTCCTACAGCTCCTGGGCAACGTGCTGG
TTATTGTGCTGTCTCATCATTTTGGCAAAGAATTGGATCGGACGTCTAATACGACTCACTATAGGGACAT
CTTAAGTTTATTTTATTTTATTTTATTTTATTTTATTTTATTTTATTTTATTTTATTTTATTTTATTTAA
CCATGACAGTAATGTATAAAGTCTGTAAAGACATTAAACACGTAAGTGAAACCATGGGCACCTCTGGTCA
CCACCATCACCACCATCACCACGGCACAAGCAAGGGCGAGGAGCTGTTCACCGGGGTGGTGCCCATCCTG
GTCGAGTTGGACGGCGACGTAAACGGCCACAAGTTCAGCGTGTCCGGCGAGGGCGAGGGCGATGCCACCT
ACGGCAAGCTGACCCTGAAGTTCATCTGCACCACCGGCAAGCTGCCCGTGCCCTGGCCCACCCTCGTGAC
CACCCTGACCTACGGCGTGCAGTGCTTCAGCCGCTACCCCGACCACATGAAGCAGCACGACTTCTTCAAG
TCCGCCATGCCCGAAGGCTACGTCCAGGAGCGCACCATCTTCTTCAAGGACGACGGCAACTACAAGACCC
GCGCCGAGGTGAAGTTCGAGGGCGACACCCTGGTGAACCGCATCGAGCTGAAGGGCATCGACTTCAAGGA
GGACGGCAACATCCTGGGGCACAAGCTGGAGTACAACTACAACAGCCACAACGTCTATATCATGGCCGAC
AAGCAGAAGAACGGCATCAAGGTGAACTTCAAGATCCGCCACAACATCGAGGACGGCAGCGTGCAGCTCG
CCGACCACTACCAGCAGAACACCCCCATCGGCGACGGCCCCGTGCTGCTGCCCGACAACCACTACCTGAG
CACCCAGTCCGCCCTGAGCAAAGACCCCAACGAGAAGCGCGATCACATGGTCCTGCTGGAGTTCGTGACC
GCCGCCGGGATCACTCTCGGCATGGACGAGCTATACAAGCTGGAGGTGCTCTTCCAGGGTCCGACAAGTT
TGTACAAAAAAGCAGGCTTCGGGTCAACCGATCATATGGACCACTTCTCTCTTGGAGTGCTTGTGATTCT
ACTCATGGTGCAGGAGGGGTTGAAGAAGAGAATGACCACAAAGATCATCATGAGCACATCAATGGCAGTG
CTGGTAGTCATGATCTTGGGAGGATTTTCAATGAGTGACCTGGCCAAGCTTGTGATCCTGATGGGTGCTA
CTTTCGCAGAAATGAACACTGGAGGAGATGTAGCTCACTTGGCATTGGTAGCGGCATTTAAAGTCAGACC
AGCCTTGCTGGTCTCCTTCATTTTCAGAGCCAATTGGACACCCCGTGAGAGCATGCTGCTAGCCCTGGCT
TCGTGTCTTCTGCAAACTGCGATCTCTGCTCTTGAAGGTGACTTGATGGTCCTCATTAATGGATTTGCTT
TGGCCTGGTTGGCAATTCGAGCAATGGCCGTGCCACGCACTGACAACATCGCTCTACCAATCTTGGCTGC
TCTAACACCACTAGCTCGAGGCACACTGCTCGTGGCATGGAGAGCGGGCCTGGCTACTTGTGGAGGGATC
ATGCTCCTCTCCCTGAAAGGGAAAGGTAGTGTGAAGAAGAACCTGCCATTTGTCATGGCCCTGGGATTGA
CAGCTGTGAGGGTAGTAGACCCTATTAATGTGGTAGGACTACTGTTACTCACAAGGAGTGGGAAGCGGAA
CCCAGCTTTCTTGTACAAAGTGGTGTAAGCGGCCGCCAGCTTTCTAGACCAGTTTAAACATCACCATCAC
CATCACTAAGTGATTAACCTCAGGTGCAGGCTGCCTATCAGAAGGTGGTGGCTGGTGTGGCCAATGCCCT
GGCTCACAAATACCACTGAGATCGATCTTTTTCCCTCTGCCAAAAATTATGGGGACATCATGAAGCCCCT
TGAGCATCTGACTTCTGGCTAATAAAGGAAATTTATTTTCATTGCAATAGTGTGTTGGAATTTTTTGTGT
CTCTCACTCGGAAGGACATATGGGAGGGCAAATCATTTAAAACATCAGAATGAGTATTTGGTTTAGAGTT
TGGCAACATATGCCCATATGTAACTAGCATAACCCCTTGGGGCCTCTAAACGGGTCTTGAGGGGTTTTTT
GCTGAAAGCATGCGGAGGAAATTCTCCTTGAAGTTTCCCTGGTGTTCAAAGTAAAGGAGTTTGCACCAGA
CGCACCTCTGTTCACTGGTCCGGCGTATTAAAACACGATACATTGTTATTAGTACATTTATTAAGCGCTA
GATTCTGTGCGTTGTTGATTTACAGACAATTGTTGTACGTATTTTAATAATTCATTAAATTTATAATCTT
TAGGGTGGTATGTTAGAGCGAAAATCAAATGATTTTCAGCGTCTTTATATCTGAATTTAAATATTAAATC
CTCAATAGATTTGTAAAATAGGTTTCGATTAGTTTCAAACAAGGGTTGTTTTTCCGAACCGATGGCTGGA
CTATCTAATGGATTTTCGCTCAACGCCACAAAACTTGCCAAATCTTGTAGCAGCAATCTAGCTTTGTCGA
TATTCGTTTGTGTTTTGTTTTGTAATAAAGGTTCGACGTCGTTCAAAATATTATGCGCTTTTGTATTTCT
TTCATCACTGTCGTTAGTGTACAATTGACTCGACGTAAACACGTTAAATAGAGCTTGGACATATTTAACA
TCGGGCGTGTTAGCTTTATTAGGCCGATTATCGTCGTCGTCCCAACCCTCGTCGTTAGAAGTTGCTTCCG
AAGACGATTTTGCCATAGCCACACGACGCCTATTAATTGTGTCGGCTAACACGTCCGCGATCAAATTTGT
AGTTGAGCTTTTTGGAATTGCGATCGCATAACTTCGTATAGCATACATTATACGAAGTTATAAGCTCGGA
ACGCTGCGCTCGGTCGTTCGGCTGCGGCGAGCGGTATCAGCTCACTCAAAGGCGGTAATACGGTTATCCA
CAGAATCAGGGGATAACGCAGGAAAGAACATGTGAGCAAAAGGCCAGCAAAAGGCCAGGAACCGTAAAAA
GGCCGCGTTGCTGGCGTTTTTCCATAGGCTCCGCCCCCTGACGAGCATCACAAAAATCGACGCTCAAGTC
AGAGGTGGCGAAACCCGACAGGACTATAAAGATACCAGGCGTTTCCCCCTGGAAGCTCCCTCGTGCGCTC
TCCTGTTCCGACCCTGCCGCTTACCGGATACCTGTCCGCCTTTCTCCCTTCGGGAAGCGTGGCGCTTTCT
CATAGCTCACGCTGTAGGTATCTCAGTTCGGTGTAGGTCGTTCGCTCCAAGCTGGGCTGTGTGCACGAAC
CCCCCGTTCAGCCCGACCGCTGCGCCTTATCCGGTAACTATCGTCTTGAGTCCAACCCGGTAAGACACGA
CTTATCGCCACTGGCAGCAGCCACTGGTAACAGGATTAGCAGAGCGAGGTATGTAGGCGGTGCTACAGAG
TTCTTGAAGTGGTGGCCTAACTACGGCTACACTAGAAGAACAGTATTTGGTATCTGCGCTCTGCTGAAGC
CAGTTACCTTCGGAAAAAGAGTTGGTAGCTCTTGATCCGGCAAACAAACCACCGCTGGTAGCGGTGGTTT
TTTTGTTTGCAAGCAGCAGATTACGCGCAGAAAAAAAGGATCTCAAGAAGATCCTTTGTTACCAATGCTT
AATCAGTGAGGCACCTATCTCAGCGATCTGTCTATTTCGTTCATCCATAGTTGCCTGACTCCCCGTCGTG
TAGATAACTACGATACGGGAGGGCTTACCATCTGGCCCCAGTGCTGCAATGATACCGCGAGACCCACGCT
CACCGGCTCCAGATTTATCAGCAATAAACCAGCCAGCCGGAAGGGCCGAGCGCAGAAGTGGTCCTGCAAC
TTTATCCGCCTCCATCCAGTCTATTAATTGTTGCCGGGAAGCTAGAGTAAGTAGTTCGCCAGTTAATAGT
TTGCGCAACGTTGTTGCCATTGCTACAGGCATCGTGGTGTCACGCTCGTCGTTTGGTATGGCTTCATTCA
GCTCCGGTTCCCAACGATCAAGGCGAGTTACATGATCCCCCATGTTGTGCAAAAAAGCGGTTAGCTCCTT
CGGTCCTCCGATCGTTGTCAGAAGTAAGTTGGCCGCAGTGTTATCACTCATGGTTATGGCAGCACTGCAT
AATTCTCTTACTGTCATGCCATCCGTAAGATGCTTTTCTGTGACTGGTGAGTACTCAACCAAGTCATTCT
GAGAATAGTGTATGCGGCGACCGAGTTGCTCTTGCCCGGCGTCAATACGGGATAATACCGCGCCACATAG
CAGAACTTTAAAAGTGCTCATCATTGGAAAACGTTCTTCGGGGCGAAAACTCTCAAGGATCTTACCGCTG
TTGAGATCCAGTTCGATGTAACCCACTCGTGCACCCAACTGATCTTCAGCATCTTTTACTTTCACCAGCG
TTTCTGGGTGAGCAAAAACAGGAAGGCAAAATGCCGCAAAAAAGGGAATAAGGGCGACACGGAAATGTTG
AATACTCATACTCTTCCTTTTTCAATATTATTGAAGCATTTATCAGGGTTATTGTCTCATGTCCGCGCGT
T
Features (pLannotate 1.2.2; 21 found; start..end, strand, type, name):
      4..39      +  CDS            lef2 (fragment): baculovirus late expression factor 2
    181..1008    +  misc_recomb    baculovirus recombination region (lef2/ORF603): contains ORF603 and part of lef2
   1020..1078    +  misc_recomb    baculovirus recombination region (ORF603) (fragment): contains ORF603 and part of lef2
   1140..1443    +  enhancer       CMV enhancer: human cytomegalovirus immediate early enhancer
   1449..1726    +  promoter       chicken β-actin promoter: No description available
   1727..1862    +  intron         hybrid intron (fragment): hybrid between chicken β-actin (CBA) and minute virus of mice (MMV) introns (Gray et al., 2011)
   1951..2081    +  intron         chimeric intron (fragment): chimera between introns from chicken β-actin and rabbit β-globin
   2147..2165    +  promoter       T7 promoter: promoter for bacteriophage T7 RNA polymerase
   2339..3049    +  CDS            EGFP: EGFP is a basic (constitutively fluorescent) green fluorescent protein published in 1996, derived from Aequorea victoria. It is reported to be a rapidly-maturing weak dimer with moderate acid sensitivity.
   3074..3098    +  protein_bind   attB1: mutant version of attB; recombination site for the Gateway® BP reaction BP Clonase™
   3101..3778    +  CDS            POLG_ZIKV (fragment): Experimental evidence at protein level: Swiss-Prot protein existence level 1. [RNA-directed RNA polymerase NS5]: Replicates the viral (+) and (-) RNA genome, and performs the capping of genomes in the cytoplasm (PubMed:31090058). Methylates viral RNA cap at guanine N-7 and ribose 2'-O positions. Once sufficient NS5 is expressed, binds to the cap-proximal structure and inhibits further translation of the viral genome (PubMed:32313955). Besides its role in RNA genome replication, also prevents the establishment of a cellular antiviral state by blocking the interferon-alpha/beta (IFN-alpha/beta)
   3780..3804    -  protein_bind   attB2: mutant version of attB; recombination site for the Gateway® BP reaction BP Clonase™
   3839..3856    +  CDS            7xHis (fragment): 6xHis affinity tag
   3868..3936    +  CDS            HBB (fragment): HBB_PONPY - Experimental evidence at transcript level: Swiss-Prot protein existence level 2. Involved in oxygen transport from the lung to the various peripheral tissues. From Pongo pygmaeus (Bornean orangutan).
   4011..4066    +  polyA_signal   β-globin poly(A) signal: rabbit β-globin polyadenylation signal (Gil and Proudfoot, 1987)
   4154..4201    +  terminator     T7 terminator: transcription terminator for bacteriophage T7 RNA polymerase
   4214..4919    +  misc_recomb    baculovirus recombination region (ORF1629): contains part of ORF1629
   4928..4961    +  protein_bind   loxP: Cre-mediated recombination occurs in the 8-bp core sequence (GCATACAT). Cre recombinase
   5129..5716    -  rep_origin     ori: high-copy-number ColE1/pMB1/pBR322/pUC origin of replication
   5729..6589    -  CDS            AmpR: β-lactamase; bla; confers resistance to ampicillin, carbenicillin, and related antibiotics
   6590..6641    -  promoter       AmpR promoter (fragment): bla
