[The description below was written by a language model from this plasmid's Addgene catalogue record and pLannotate feature annotations shown in this document.]
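Description:
pmCellFree_KA1_ZIKV NS2A is a Gateway-derived expression plasmid of about 6.7 kb, built on the pmCellFree_KA1 backbone to produce the Zika virus NS2A protein as an N-terminal eGFP fusion. It is intended for both cell-free translation and mammalian cells. It is propagated in E. coli as a high-copy plasmid through a ColE1/pUC-type origin and is selected with ampicillin via the β-lactamase gene.

The expression cassette stacks two promoter systems. A CAG-type arrangement, made up of the CMV enhancer, the chicken β-actin promoter and chimeric intron sequences, drives transcription in mammalian cells. A T7 promoter immediately downstream allows T7 RNA polymerase to generate template RNA for cell-free reactions. The EGFP coding sequence follows, then the NS2A insert flanked by attB1 and attB2 sites left by Gateway recombination. The annotation tool labels this roughly 680 nt insert only as a fragment of the Zika polyprotein, and the NS5 text in that entry is generic polyprotein annotation rather than a description of the insert. The catalogue entry lists an 8xHis tag with eGFP at the N terminus, but the feature table detects only a His-tag fragment downstream of attB2, so the exact tag layout is not resolved by the annotation. Transcripts end at a rabbit β-globin polyadenylation signal for mammalian expression and at a T7 terminator for phage polymerase transcription.

The cassette is bracketed by baculovirus recombination regions (lef2/ORF603 and ORF1629), elements usually used to transfer a cassette into a baculovirus genome, and a loxP site is also present. The record does not describe a use for either. The associated work mapped interactions among cell-free expressed Zika virus proteins, where the fluorescent fusion serves as a detectable interaction partner.
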