Addgene plasmid #145343: pmCellFree_KA1_ZIKV NS2A
Purpose: Cell-free/mammalian expression vector for Zika virus NS2A protein with N-term eGFP
Depositing lab: Rob Parton. Depositing organization: University of Queensland. Publication: Mapping Interactions among Cell-Free Expressed Zika Virus Proteins. Varasteh Moradi S, Gagoski D, Mureev S, Walden P, McMahon KA, Parton RG, Johnston WA, Alexandrov K. J Proteome Res. 2020 Apr 3;19(4):1522-1532. doi: 10.1021/acs.jproteome.9b00771. Epub 2020 Mar 9. PubMed 32081002.
Backbone
  Vector backbone: pmCellFree_KA1
  Vector type: Bacterial Expression
Growth in bacteria
  Bacterial resistance: Ampicillin, 100 μg/mL
  Growth temperature: 37°C
  Growth strain: DH5alpha
  Copy number: High Copy
Gene/Insert
  Gene/Insert name: ZIKV NS2A
  Species: NC_012532 (ZIKAV)
  Promoter: T7- CMV/CAG
  Tag / fusion protein: 8xHis and eGFP (N terminal on backbone)
  Cloning method: Gateway Cloning
Terms and licenses: Academic/Nonprofit Terms; Industry Terms: Not Available to Industry
How to cite: pmCellFree_KA1_ZIKV NS2A was a gift from Rob Parton (Addgene plasmid # 145343 ; http://n2t.net/addgene:145343 ; RRID:Addgene_145343)
